>Addgene plasmid #158301 | pLKO_HSV.HA.VSVg_NGFR | addgene full sequence | sequence record 329629 | Addgene NGS Result
TCGACGGTATCGATCACGAGACTAGTATCGAGCGGCCGCCCCCTTCACCGAGGGCCTATTTCCCATGATT
CCTTCATATTTGCATATACGATACAAGGCTGTTAGAGAGATAATTGGAATTAATTTGACTGTAAACACAA
AGATATTAGTACAAAATACGTGACGTAGAAAGTAATAATTTCTTGGGTAGTTTGCAGTTTTAAAATTATG
TTTTAAAATGGACTATCATATGCTTACCGTAACTTGAAAGTATTTCGATTTCTTGGCTTTATATATCTTG
TGGAAAGGACGAAACACCGGGTCTTCGAGAAGACCTGTTTTAGAGCTAGAAATAGCAAGTTAAAATAAGG
CTAGTCCGTTATCAACTTGAAAAAGTGGCACCGAGTCGGTGCTTTTTTTAATTCTCGACCTCGAGACAAA
TGGCAGTATTCATCCACAATTTTAAAAGAAAAGGGGGGATTGGGGGGTACAGTGCAGGGGAAAGAATAGT
AGACATAATAGCAACAGACATACAAACTAAAGAATTACAAAAACAAATTACAAAAATTCAAAATTTTCGG
GTTTATTACAGGGACAGCAGAGATCCACTTTGGCCGCGGCTCGAGGCGATAAGCTTTGCAAAGATGGATA
AAGTTTTAAACAGAGAGGAATCTTTGCAGCTAATGGACCTTCTAGGTCTTGAAAGGAGTGGGAATTGGCT
CCGGTGCCCGTCAGTGGGCAGAGCGCACATCGCCCACAGTCCCCGAGAAGTTGGGGGGAGGGGTCGGCAA
TTGAACCGGTGCCTAGAGAAGGTGGCGCGGGGTAAACTGGGAAAGTGATGTCGTGTACTGGCTCCGCCTT
TTTCCCGAGGGTGGGGGAGAACCGTATATAAGTGCAGTAGTCGCCGTGAACGTTCTTTTTCGCAACGGGT
TTGCCGCCAGAACACAGGTAAGTGCCGTGTGTGGTTCCCGCGGGCCTGGCCTCTTTACGGGTTATGGCCC
TTGCGTGCCTTGAATTACTTCCACCTGGCTGCAGTACGTGATTCTTGATCCCGAGCTTCGGGTTGGAAGT
GGGTGGGAGAGTTCGAGGCCTTGCGCTTAAGGAGCCCCTTCGCCTCGTGCTTGAGTTGAGGCCTGGCCTG
GGCGCTGGGGCCGCCGCGTGCGAATCTGGTGGCACCTTCGCGCCTGTCTCGCTGCTTTCGATAAGTCTCT
AGCCATTTAAAATTTTTGATGACCTGCTGCGACGCTTTTTTTCTGGCAAGATAGTCTTGTAAATGCGGGC
CAAGATCTGCACACTGGTATTTCGGTTTTTGGGGCCGCGGGCGGCGACGGGGCCCGTGCGTCCCAGCGCA
CATGTTCGGCGAGGCGGGGCCTGCGAGCGCGGCCACCGAGAATCGGACGGGGGTAGTCTCAAGCTGGCCG
GCCTGCTCTGGTGCCTGGCCTCGCGCCGCCGTGTATCGCCCCGCCCTGGGCGGCAAGGCTGGCCCGGTCG
GCACCAGTTGCGTGAGCGGAAAGATGGCCGCTTCCCGGCCCTGCTGCAGGGAGCTCAAAATGGAGGACGC
GGCGCTCGGGAGAGCGGGCGGGTGAGTCACCCACACAAAGGAAAAGGGCCTTTCCGTCCTCAGCCGTCGC
TTCATGTGACTCCACGGAGTACCGGGCGCCGTCCAGGCACCTCGATTAGTTCTCGAGCTTTTGGAGTACG
TCGTCTTTAGGTTGGGGGGAGGGGTTTTATGCGATGGAGTTTCCCCACACTGAGTGGGTGGAGACTGAAG
TTAGGCCAGCTTGGCACTTGATGTAATTCTCCTTGGAATTTGCCCTTTTTGAGTTTGGATCTTGGTTCAT
TCTCAAGCCTCAGACAGTGGTTCAAAGTTTTTTTCTTCCATTTCAGGTGTCGTGAGGAATTCTGCAGTCG
ATCGACGGTACCGCGGGCCCGGGATCCACGGTCGCCACCATGGGGGCAGGTGCCACCGGCCGCGCCATGG
ACGGGCCGCGCCTGCTGCTGTTGCTGCTTCTGGGGGTGTCCCTTGGAGGTGCCAAGGAGGCATGCCAGCC
CGAGCTGGCCCCCGAGGACCCCGAGGACGGAGGAGGCGGGGGAGGGTACCCATACGATGTGCCAGATTAC
GCTGGAGGAGGCGGGGGAGGGTATACAGATATCGAAATGAATAGACTCGGAAAGCCCACAGGCCTGTACA
CACACAGCGGTGAGTGCTGCAAAGCCTGCAACCTGGGCGAGGGTGTGGCCCAGCCTTGTGGAGCCAACCA
GACCGTGTGTGAGCCCTGCCTGGACAGCGTGACGTTCTCCGACGTGGTGAGCGCGACCGAGCCGTGCAAG
CCGTGCACCGAGTGCGTGGGGCTCCAGAGCATGTCGGCGCCGTGCGTGGAGGCCGACGACGCCGTGTGCC
GCTGCGCCTACGGCTACTACCAGGATGAGACGACTGGGCGCTGCGAGGCGTGCCGCGTGTGCGAGGCGGG
CTCGGGCCTCGTGTTCTCCTGCCAGGACAAGCAGAACACCGTGTGCGAGGAGTGCCCCGACGGCACGTAT
TCCGACGAGGCCAACCACGTGGACCCGTGCCTGCCCTGCACCGTGTGCGAGGACACCGAGCGCCAGCTCC
GCGAGTGCACACGCTGGGCCGACGCCGAGTGCGAGGAGATCCCTGGCCGTTGGATTACACGGTCCACACC
CCCAGAGGGCTCGGACAGCACAGCCCCCAGCACCCAGGAGCCTGAGGCACCTCCAGAACAAGACCTCATA
GCCAGCACGGTGGCAGGTGTGGTGACCACAGTGATGGGCAGCTCCCAGCCCGTGGTGACCCGAGGCACCA
CCGACAACCTCATCCCTGTCTATTGCTCCATCCTGGCTGCTGTGGTTGTGGGCCTTGTGGCCTACATAGC
CTTCAAGAGGTGGAACAGGGGTATCCTCTAGAGCGGCCGCGTCGACAATCAACCTCTGGATTACAAAATT
TGTGAAAGATTGACTGGTATTCTTAACTATGTTGCTCCTTTTACGCTATGTGGATACGCTGCTTTAATGC
CTTTGTATCATGCTATTGCTTCCCGTATGGCTTTCATTTTCTCCTCCTTGTATAAATCCTGGTTGCTGTC
TCTTTATGAGGAGTTGTGGCCCGTTGTCAGGCAACGTGGCGTGGTGTGCACTGTGTTTGCTGACGCAACC
CCCACTGGTTGGGGCATTGCCACCACCTGTCAGCTCCTTTCCGGGACTTTCGCTTTCCCCCTCCCTATTG
CCACGGCGGAACTCATCGCCGCCTGCCTTGCCCGCTGCTGGACAGGGGCTCGGCTGTTGGGCACTGACAA
TTCCGTGGTGTTGTCGGGGAAGCTGACGTCCTTTCCATGGCTGCTCGCCTGTGTTGCCACCTGGATTCTG
CGCGGGACGTCCTTCTGCTACGTCCCTTCGGCCCTCAATCCAGCGGACCTTCCTTCCCGCGGCCTGCTGC
CGGCTCTGCGGCCTCTTCCGCATCTTCGCCTTCGCCCTCAGACGAGTCGGATCTCCCTTTGGGCCGCCTC
CCCGCCTGGGTACCTTTAAGACCAATGACTTACAAGGCAGCTGTAGATCTTAGCCACTTTTTAAAAGAAA
AGGGGGGACTGGAAGGGCTAATTCACTCCCAACGAAGATAAGATCTGCTTTTTGCTTGTACTGGGTCTCT
CTGGTTAGACCAGATCTGAGCCTGGGAGCTCTCTGGCTAACTAGGGAACCCACTGCTTAAGCCTCAATAA
AGCTTGCCTTGAGTGCTTCAAGTAGTGTGTGCCCGTCTGTTGTGTGACTCTGGTAACTAGAGATCCCTCA
GACCCTTTTAGTCAGTGTGGAAAATCTCTAGCAGTAGTAGTTCATGTCATCTTATTATTCAGTATTTATA
ACTTGCAAAGAAATGAATATCAGAGAGTGAGAGGAACTTGTTTATTGCAGCTTATAATGGTTACAAATAA
AGCAATAGCATCACAAATTTCACAAATAAAGCATTTTTTTCACTGCATTCTAGTTGTGGTTTGTCCAAAC
TCATCAATGTATCTTATCATGTCTGGCTCTAGCTATCCCGCCCCTAACTCCGCCCATCCCGCCCCTAACT
CCGCCCAGTTCCGCCCATTCTCCGCCCCATGGCTGACTAATTTTTTTTATTTATGCAGAGGCCGAGGCCG
CCTCGGCCTCTGAGCTATTCCAGAAGTAGTGAGGAGGCTTTTTTGGAGGCCTAGGGACGTACCCAATTCG
CCCTATAGTGAGTCGTATTACGCGCGCTCACTGGCCGTCGTTTTACAACGTCGTGACTGGGAAAACCCTG
GCGTTACCCAACTTAATCGCCTTGCAGCACATCCCCCTTTCGCCAGCTGGCGTAATAGCGAAGAGGCCCG
CACCGATCGCCCTTCCCAACAGTTGCGCAGCCTGAATGGCGAATGGG
[124 nt withheld, positions 4388-4511]
C
[91 nt withheld, positions 4513-4603]
A
[49 nt withheld, positions 4605-4653]
CCTTTGACGTTGGAGTCCACGTTCTTT
[37 nt withheld, positions 4681-4717]
ACCCTATCTCGGTCTATTCTTTTGATTTATAAGGGATTTTGCCGATTTCGGCCTATTGGTTAAAAAATGA
GCTGATTTAACAAAAATTTAACGCGAATTTTAACAAAATATTAACGCTTACAATTTAGGTGGCACTTTTC
GGGGAAATGTGCGCGGAACCCCTATTTGTTTATTTTTCTAAATACATTCAAATATGTATCCGCTCATGAG
ACAATAACCCTGATAAATGCTTCAATAATATTGAAAAAGGAAGAGTATGAGTATTCAACATTTCCGTGTC
GCCCTTATTCCCTTTTTTGCGGCATTTTGCCTTCCTGTTTTTGCTCACCCAGAAACGCTGGTGAAAGTAA
AAGATGCTGAAGATCAGTTGGGTGCACGAGTGGGTTACATCGAACTGGATCTCAACAGCGGTAAGATCCT
TGAGAGTTTTCGCCCCGAAGAACGTTTTCCAATGATGAGCACTTTTAAAGTTCTGCTATGTGGCGCGGTA
TTATCCCGTATTGACGCCGGGCAAGAGCAACTCGGTCGCCGCATACACTATTCTCAGAATGACTTGGTTG
AGTACTCACCAGTCACAGAAAAGCATCTTACGGATGGCATGACAGTAAGAGAATTATGCAGTGCTGCCAT
AACCATGAGTGATAACACTGCGGCCAACTTACTTCTGACAACGATCGGAGGACCGAAGGAGCTAACCGCT
TTTTTGCACAACATGGGGGATCATGTAACTCGCCTTGATCGTTGGGAACCGGAGCTGAATGAAGCCATAC
CAAACGACGAGCGTGACACCACGATGCCTGTAGCAATGGCAACAACGTTGCGCAAACTATTAACTGGCGA
ACTACTTACTCTAGCTTCCCGGCAACAATTAATAGACTGGATGGAGGCGGATAAAGTTGCAGGACCACTT
CTGCGCTCGGCCCTTCCGGCTGGCTGGTTTATTGCTGATAAATCTGGAGCCGGTGAGCGTGGGTCTCGCG
GTATCATTGCAGCACTGGGGCCAGATGGTAAGCCCTCCCGTATCGTAGTTATCTACACGACGGGGAGTCA
GGCAACTATGGATGAACGAAATAGACAGATCGCTGAGATAGGTGCCTCACTGATTAAGCATTGGTAACTG
TCAGACCAAGTTTACTCATATATACTTTAGATTGATTTAAAACTTCATTTTTAATTTAAAAGGATCTAGG
TGAAGATCCTTTTTGATAATCTCATGACCAAAATCCCTTAACGTGAGTTTTCGTTCCACTGAGCGTCAGA
CCCCGTAGAAAAGATCAAAGGATCTTCTTGAGATCCTTTTTTTCTGCGCGTAATCTGCTGCTTGCAAACA
AAAAAACCACCGCTACCAGCGGTGGTTTGTTTGCCGGATCAAGAGCTACCAACTCTTTTTCCGAAGGTAA
CTGGCTTCAGCAGAGCGCAGATACCAAATACTGTTCTTCTAGTGTAGCCGTAGTTAGGCCACCACTTCAA
GAACTCTGTAGCACCGCCTACATACCTCGCTCTGCTAATCCTGTTACCAGTGGCTGCTGCCAGTGGCGAT
AAGTCGTGTCTTACCGGGTTGGACTCAAGACGATAGTTACCGGATAAGGCGCAGCGGTCGGGCTGAACGG
GGGGTTCGTGCACACAGCCCAGCTTGGAGCGAACGACCTACACCGAACTGAGATACCTACAGCGTGAGCT
ATGAGAAAGCGCCACGCTTCCCGAAGGGAGAAAGGCGGACAGGTATCCGGTAAGCGGCAGGGTCGGAACA
GGAGAGCGCACGAGGGAGCTTCCAGGGGGAAACGCCTGGTATCTTTATAGTCCTGTCGGGTTTCGCCACC
TCTGACTTGAGCGTCGATTTTTGTGATGCTCGTCAGGGGGGCGGAGCCTATGGAAAAACGCCAGCAACGC
GGCCTTTTTACGGTTCCTGGCCTTTTGCTGGCCTTTTGCTCACATGTTCTTTCCTGCGTTATCCCCTGAT
TCTGTGGATAACCGTATTACCGCCTTTGAGTGAGCTGATACCGCTCGCCGCAGCCGAACGACCGAGCGCA
GCGAGTCAGTGAGCGAGGAAGCGGAAGAGCGCCCAATACGCAAACCGCCTCTCCCCGCGCGTTGGCCGAT
TCATTAATGCAGCTGGCACGACAGGTTTCCCGACTGGAAAGCGGGCAGTGAGCGCAACGCAATTAATGTG
AGTTAGCTCACTCATTAGGCACCCCAGGCTTTACACTTTATGCTTCCGGCTCGTATGTTGTGTGGAATTG
TGAGCGGATAACAATTTCACACAGGAAACAGCTATGACCATGATTACGCCAAGCGCGCAATTAACCCTCA
CTAAAGGGAACAAAAGCTGGAGCTGCAAGCTTAATGTAGTCTTATGCAATACTCTTGTAGTCTTGCAACA
TGGTAACGATGAGTTAGCAACATGCCTTACAAGGAGAGAAAAAGCACCGTGCATGGCGATTGGTGGAAGT
AAGGTGGTACGATCGTGCCTTATTAGGAAGGCAACAGACGGGTCTGACATGGATTGGACGAACCACTGAA
TTGCCGCATTGCAGAGATATTGTATTTAAGTGCCTAGCTCGATACATAAACGGGTCTCTCTGGTTAGACC
AGATCTGAGCCTGGGAGCTCTCTGGCTAACTAGGGAACCCACTGCTTAAGCCTCAATAAAGCTTGCCTTG
AGTGCTTCAAGTAGTGTGTGCCCGTCTGTTGTGTGACTCTGGTAACTAGAGATCCCTCAGACCCTTTTAG
TCAGTGTGGAAAATCTCTAGCAGTGGCGCCCGAACAGGGACTTGAAAGCGAAAGGGAAACCAGAGGAGCT
CTCTCGACGCAGGACTCGGCTTGCTGAAGCGCGCACGGCAAGAGGCGAGGGGCGGCGACTGGTGAGTACG
CCAAAAATTTTGACTAGCGGAGGCTAGAAGGAGAGAGATGGGTGCGAGAGCGTCAGTATTAAGCGGGGGA
GAATTAGATCGCGATGGGAAAAAATTCGGTTAAGGCCAGGGGGAAAGAAAAAATATAAATTAAAACATAT
AGTATGGGCAAGCAGGGAGCTAGAACGATTCGCAGTTAATCCTGGCCTGTTAGAAACATCAGAAGGCTGT
AGACAAATACTGGGACAGCTACAACCATCCCTTCAGACAGGATCAGAAGAACTTAGATCATTATATAATA
CAGTAGCAACCCTCTATTGTGTGCATCAAAGGATAGAGATAAAAGACACCAAGGAAGCTTTAGACAAGAT
AGAGGAAGAGCAAAACAAAAGTAAGACCACCGCACAGCAAGCGGCCGCTGATCTTCAGACCTGGAGGAGG
AGATATGAGGGACAATTGGAGAAGTGAATTATATAAATATAAAGTAGTAAAAATTGAACCATTAGGAGTA
GCACCCACCAAGGCAAAGAGAAGAGTGGTGCAGAGAGAAAAAAGAGCAGTGGGAATAGGAGCTTTGTTCC
TTGGGTTCTTGGGAGCAGCAGGAAGCACTATGGGCGCAGCGTCAATGACGCTGACGGTACAGGCCAGACA
ATTATTGTCTGGTATAGTGCAGCAGCAGAACAATTTGCTGAGGGCTATTGAGGCGCAACAGCATCTGTTG
CAACTCACAGTCTGGGGCATCAAGCAGCTCCAGGCAAGAATCCTGGCTGTGGAAAGATACCTAAAGGATC
AACAGCTCCTGGGGATTTGGGGTTGCTCTGGAAAACTCATTTGCACCACTGCTGTGCCTTGGAATGCTAG
TTGGAGTAATAAATCTCTGGAACAGATTTGGAATCACACGACCTGGATGGAGTGGGACAGAGAAATTAAC
AATTACACAAGCTTAATACACTCCTTAATTGAAGAATCGCAAAACCAGCAAGAAAAGAATGAACAAGAAT
TATTGGAATTAGATAAATGGGCAAGTTTGTGGAATTGGTTTAACATAACAAATTGGCTGTGGTATATAAA
ATTATTCATAATGATAGTAGGAGGCTTGGTAGGTTTAAGAATAGTTTTTGCTGTACTTTCTATAGTGAAT
AGAGTTAGGCAGGGATATTCACCATTATCGTTTCAGACCCACCTCCCAACCCCGAGGGGACCCGACAGGC
CCGAAGGAATAGAAGAAGAAGGTGGAGAGAGAGACAGAGACAGATCCATTCGATTAGTGAACGGATC
Features (pLannotate 1.2.2; 29 found; start..end, strand, type, name):
     50..290     +  promoter       U6 promoter: RNA polymerase III promoter for human U6 snRNA
    317..392     +  misc_RNA       gRNA scaffold: guide RNA scaffold for the Streptococcus pyogenes CRISPR/Cas9 system
    440..557     +  misc_feature   cPPT/CTS: central polypurine tract and central termination sequence of HIV-1
    624..690     +  CDS            small t antigen (fragment): SV40 (simian virus 40) small t antigen
    697..1875    +  promoter       EF-1α promoter: strong constitutive promoter for human elongation factor EF-1α
   1892..1917    +  misc_feature   MCS (fragment): multiple cloning site
   1930..2886    +  CDS            NGFR (fragment): TNR16_HUMAN - Also known as TNFRSF16. Experimental evidence at protein level: Swiss-Prot protein existence level 1. Low affinity receptor which can bind to NGF, BDNF, NTF3, and NTF4. Forms a heterodimeric receptor with SORCS2 that binds the precursor forms of NGF, BDNF and NTF3 with high affinity, and has much lower affinity for mature NGF and BDNF (PubMed:24908487). Plays an important role in differentiation and survival of specific neuronal populations during development (By similarity). Can mediate cell survival as well as cell death of neural cells. Plays a role in the inactivation of RHOA
   2917..3505    +  misc_feature   WPRE: woodchuck hepatitis virus posttranscriptional regulatory element
   3510..3647    +  CDS            nef (fragment): NEF_HV1LA - Experimental evidence at protein level: Swiss-Prot protein existence level 1. Extracellular Nef protein targets CD4(+) T-lymphocytes for apoptosis by interacting with CXCR4 surface receptors. From Human immunodeficiency virus type 1 group M subtype B (isolate Lai) (HIV-1).
   3633..3813    +  LTR            5' LTR (truncated): truncated 5' long terminal repeat (LTR) from HIV-1
   3885..4006    +  polyA_signal   SV40 poly(A) signal: SV40 polyadenylation signal
   4046..4181    +  rep_origin     SV40 ori: SV40 origin of replication
   4202..4220    -  promoter       T7 promoter: promoter for bacteriophage T7 RNA polymerase
   4228..4383    +  CDS            lacZα (fragment): LacZα fragment of β-galactosidase; lacZ fragment
   4388..4816    +  rep_origin     f1 ori (sequence partly withheld): f1 bacteriophage origin of replication; arrow indicates direction of (+) strand synthesis
   4869..4973    +  promoter       AmpR promoter: bla
   4974..5834    +  CDS            AmpR: β-lactamase; bla; confers resistance to ampicillin, carbenicillin, and related antibiotics
   6005..6593    +  rep_origin     ori: high-copy-number ColE1/pMB1/pBR322/pUC origin of replication
   6776..6868    +  CDS            lacI (fragment): lac repressor; lacI; The lac repressor binds to the lac operator to inhibit transcription in E. coli. This inhibition can be relieved by adding lactose or isopropyl-β-D-thiogalactopyranoside (IPTG).
   6881..6902    +  protein_bind   CAP binding site: CAP binding activates transcription in the presence of cAMP. E. coli catabolite activator protein
   6917..6947    +  promoter       lac promoter: promoter for the E. coli lac operon
   6955..6971    +  protein_bind   lac operator: The lac repressor binds to the lac operator to inhibit transcription in E. coli. This inhibition can be relieved by adding lactose or isopropyl-β-D-thiogalactopyranoside (IPTG). lac repressor encoded by lacI
   7016..7034    +  promoter       T3 promoter: promoter for bacteriophage T3 RNA polymerase
   7062..7288    +  promoter       RSV promoter: Rous sarcoma virus enhancer/promoter
   7289..7469    +  LTR            5' LTR (truncated): truncated 5' long terminal repeat (LTR) from HIV-1
   7516..7641    +  misc_feature   HIV-1 Ψ: packaging signal of human immunodeficiency virus type 1
   7625..7988    +  CDS            HIV-1 gag (fragment): gag protein from human immunodeficiency virus 1; gag
   8134..8367    +  misc_feature   RRE: The Rev response element (RRE) of HIV-1 allows for Rev-dependent mRNA export from the nucleus to the cytoplasm.
   8744..8844    +  CDS            Rev (fragment): human immunodeficiency virus 1 (HIV-1) Rev protein; rev; enhances nuclear export of unspliced and incompletely spliced viral mRNAs
