[The description below was written by a language model from this plasmid's Addgene catalogue record and pLannotate feature annotations shown in this document.]
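Description:
pLKO_HSV.HA.VSVg_NGFR is a lentiviral CRISPR vector on the pLKO backbone that pairs an sgRNA expression cassette with a protein barcode ("Pro-Code") for tracking transduced cells. It is propagated in E. coli as a high-copy plasmid through a ColE1/pUC-type origin with ampicillin selection (AmpR), and the backbone also carries an f1 origin and an SV40 origin. The viral portion has the layout of a third-generation transfer vector. An RSV promoter drives a truncated HIV-1 5' LTR, followed by the Ψ packaging signal with a partial gag sequence, the Rev response element and the cPPT/CTS. A second truncated LTR lies downstream of the payload (annotated by the software as a 5' LTR, but occupying the 3' position) and is followed by an SV40 polyadenylation signal. No mammalian drug-resistance marker is annotated.

Two expression units sit between the LTRs. A human U6 Pol III promoter precedes the S. pyogenes Cas9 guide RNA scaffold, providing the site into which an sgRNA spacer is cloned; no Cas9 gene is annotated, so the nuclease must be supplied separately. Downstream, the EF-1α promoter expresses human NGFR truncated to remove its signaling domain (dNGFR). According to the record, it carries an N-terminal combination of HSV, HA and VSVg epitopes, although these tags are not individually annotated in the feature table. A WPRE follows to enhance transcript expression. Because dNGFR displays the epitope combination on the cell surface without signaling, antibody staining can identify which vector, and therefore which guide, a cell received. Using vectors with different epitope combinations, this allows pooled phenotypic CRISPR screens to be read out at single-cell resolution by cytometry.
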