Addgene plasmid #158301: pLKO_HSV.HA.VSVg_NGFR
Purpose: Protein Barcode (Pro-Code) for vector/cell tracking. Contains U6 trRNA cassette for sgRNA cloning. Enables phenotypic CRISPR screens at a single cell resolution (using cytometry).
Depositing lab: Brian Brown. Depositing organization: Icahn School of Medicine at Mount Sinai. Publication: Protein Barcodes Enable High-Dimensional Single-Cell CRISPR Screens. Wroblewska A, Dhainaut M, Ben-Zvi B, Rose SA, Park ES, Amir ED, Bektesevic A, Baccarini A, Merad M, Rahman AH, Brown BD. Cell. 2018 Nov 1;175(4):1141-1155.e16. doi: 10.1016/j.cell.2018.09.022. Epub 2018 Oct 18. PubMed 30343902.
Backbone
  Vector backbone: pLKO
  Backbone size w/o insert (bp): 9000
  Vector type: Lentiviral, CRISPR
Growth in bacteria
  Bacterial resistance: Ampicillin, 100 μg/mL
  Growth temperature: 37°C
  Growth strain: NEB Stable
  Copy number: High Copy
Gene/Insert
  Gene/Insert name: Pro-Code Tagged human dNGFR
  Species: H. sapiens (human)
  Insert size (bp): 1000
  Mutation: Truncation of the signaling domain
  Entrez Gene: NGFR (a.k.a. CD271, Gp80-LNGFR, TNFRSF16, p75(NTR), p75NTR)
  Promoter: EF1a
  Tag / fusion protein: HSV.HA.VSVg (N terminal on insert)
  Cloning method: Restriction Enzyme; 5′ cloning site Unknown (unknown if destroyed)
  Sequencing primers: 5′ cctttttgagtttggatcttggttcat
Terms and licenses: Academic/Nonprofit Terms; Industry Terms: Not Available to Industry
How to cite: pLKO_HSV.HA.VSVg_NGFR was a gift from Brian Brown (Addgene plasmid # 158301 ; http://n2t.net/addgene:158301 ; RRID:Addgene_158301)
