>Addgene plasmid #158301 | pLKO_HSV.HA.VSVg_NGFR | depositor partial sequence | sequence record 305471 | Tagged NGFR
ATGGGGGCAGGTGCCACCGGCCGCGCCATGGACGGGCCGCGCCTGCTGCTGTTGCTGCTTCTGGGGGTGT
CCCTTGGAGGTGCCAAGGAGGCATGCCAGCCCGAGCTGGCCCCCGAGGACCCCGAGGACGGAGGAGGCGG
GGGAGGGTACCCATACGATGTGCCAGATTACGCTGGAGGAGGCGGGGGAGGGTATACAGATATCGAAATG
AATAGACTCGGAAAGCCCACAGGCCTGTACACACACAGCGGTGAGTGCTGCAAAGCCTGCAACCTGGGCG
AGGGTGTGGCCCAGCCTTGTGGAGCCAACCAGACCGTGTGTGAGCCCTGCCTGGACAGCGTGACGTTCTC
CGACGTGGTGAGCGCGACCGAGCCGTGCAAGCCGTGCACCGAGTGCGTGGGGCTCCAGAGCATGTCGGCG
CCGTGCGTGGAGGCCGACGACGCCGTGTGCCGCTGCGCCTACGGCTACTACCAGGATGAGACGACTGGGC
GCTGCGAGGCGTGCCGCGTGTGCGAGGCGGGCTCGGGCCTCGTGTTCTCCTGCCAGGACAAGCAGAACAC
CGTGTGCGAGGAGTGCCCCGACGGCACGTATTCCGACGAGGCCAACCACGTGGACCCGTGCCTGCCCTGC
ACCGTGTGCGAGGACACCGAGCGCCAGCTCCGCGAGTGCACACGCTGGGCCGACGCCGAGTGCGAGGAGA
TCCCTGGCCGTTGGATTACACGGTCCACACCCCCAGAGGGCTCGGACAGCACAGCCCCCAGCACCCAGGA
GCCTGAGGCACCTCCAGAACAAGACCTCATAGCCAGCACGGTGGCAGGTGTGGTGACCACAGTGATGGGC
AGCTCCCAGCCCGTGGTGACCCGAGGCACCACCGACAACCTCATCCCTGTCTATTGCTCCATCCTGGCTG
CTGTGGTTGTGGGCCTTGTGGCCTACATAGCCTTCAAGAGGTGGAACAGGGGTATCCTCTAG
